>Addgene plasmid #117656 | pETDuet_sfCherry2(1-10)_sfCherry2(11)-SpyCatcher | depositor full sequence | sequence record 221948 | pETDuet_sfCherry2(1-10)_sfCherry2(11)-SPC
GGGGAATTGTGAGCGGATAACAATTCCCCTCTAGAAATAATTTTGTTTAACTTTAAGAAGGAGATATACC
ATGGAGGAGGACAACATGGCCATCATCAAGGAGTTCATGAGATTCAAGGTGCACATGGAGGGCAGCGTGA
ACGGCCACGAGTTCGAGATCGAGGGCGAGGGCGAGGGCCACCCCTACGAGGGCACCCAGACCGCCAAGCT
GAAGGTGACCAAGGGCGGCCCCCTGCCCTTCGCCTGGGACATCCTGAGCCCCCAGTTCATGTACGGCAGC
AAGGCCTACGTGAAGCACCCCGCCGACATCCCCGACTACCTGAAGCTGAGCTTCCCCGAGGGCTTCACCT
GGGAGAGAGTGATGAACTTCGAGGACGGCGGCGTGGTGACCGTGACCCAGGACAGCAGCCTGCAGGACGG
CCAGTTCATCTACAAGGTGAAGCTGCTGGGCATCAACTTCCCCAGCGACGGCCCCGTGATGCAGAAGAAG
ACCATGGGCTGGGAGGCCAGCACCGAGAGAATGTACCCCGAGGACGGCGCCCTGAAGGGCGAGATCAACC
AGAGACTGAAGCTGAAGGACGGCGGCCACTACGACGCCGAGGTGAAGACCACCTACAAGGCCAAGAAGCC
CGTGCAGCTGCCCGGCGCCTACAACGTGGACATCAAGCTGGACATCACCAGCCACAACGAGGACTGACAT
GGGCAGCAGCCATCACCATCATCACCACAGCCAGGATCCGAATTCGAGCTCGGCGCGCCTGCAGGTCGAC
AAGCTTGCGGCCGCATAATGCTTAAGTCGAACAGAAAGTAATCGTATTGTACACGGCCGCATAATCGAAA
TTAATACGACTCACTATAGGGGAATTGTGAGCGGATAACAATTCCCCATCTTAGTATATTAGTTAAGTAT
AAGAAGGAGATATACATAATGTACACCATCGTGGAGCAGTACGAGAGAGCCGAGGCCAGACACAGCACCG
TCCGGCTCAGATCTGGAGGCTCCGGAGGCATGTCGTACTACCATCACCATCACCATCACGATTACGACAT
CCCAACGACCGAAAACCTGTATTTTCAGGGCGCCATGGTTGATACCTTATCAGGTTTATCATGTGAGCAA
GGTCAGTCCGGTGATATGACAATTGAAGAAGATAGTGCTACCCATATTAAATTCTCAAAACGTGATGAGG
ACGGCAAAGAGTTAGCTGGTGCAACTATGGAGTTGCGTGATTCATCTGGTAAAACTATTAGTACATGGAT
TTCAGATGGACAAGTGAAAGATTTCTACCTGTATCCAGGAAAATATACATTTGTCGAAACCGCAGCACCA
GACGGTTATGAGGTAGCAACTGCTATTACCTTTACAGTTAATGAGCAAGGTCAGGTTACTGTAAATGGCA
AAGCAACTAAAGGTGACGCTCATATTTAATATGGCAGATCTCAATTGGATATCGGCCGGCCACGCGATCG
CTGACGTCGGTACCCTCGAGTCTGGTAAAGAAACCGCTGCTGCGAAATTTGAACGCCAGCACATGGACTC
GTCTACTAGCGCAGCTTAATTAACCTAGGCTGCTGCCACCGCTGAGCAATAACTAGCATAACCCCTTGGG
GCCTCTAAACGGGTCTTGAGGGGTTTTTTGCTGAAAGGAGGAACTATATCCGGATTGGCGAATGGG
[124 nt withheld, positions 1677-1800]
C
[91 nt withheld, positions 1802-1892]
A
[49 nt withheld, positions 1894-1942]
CCTTTGACGTTGGAGTCCACGTTCTTT
[37 nt withheld, positions 1970-2006]
ACCCTATCTCGGTCTATTCTTTTGATTTATAAGGGATTTTGCCGATTTCGGCCTATTGGTTAAAAAATGA
GCTGATTTAACAAAAATTTAACGCGAATTTTAACAAAATATTAACGTTTACAATTTCTGGCGGCACGATG
GCATGAGATTATCAAAAAGGATCTTCACCTAGATCCTTTTAAATTAAAAATGAAGTTTTAAATCAATCTA
AAGTATATATGAGTAAACTTGGTCTGACAGTTACCAATGCTTAATCAGTGAGGCACCTATCTCAGCGATC
TGTCTATTTCGTTCATCCATAGTTGCCTGACTCCCCGTCGTGTAGATAACTACGATACGGGAGGGCTTAC
CATCTGGCCCCAGTGCTGCAATGATACCGCGAGACCCACGCTCACCGGCTCCAGATTTATCAGCAATAAA
CCAGCCAGCCGGAAGGGCCGAGCGCAGAAGTGGTCCTGCAACTTTATCCGCCTCCATCCAGTCTATTAAT
TGTTGCCGGGAAGCTAGAGTAAGTAGTTCGCCAGTTAATAGTTTGCGCAACGTTGTTGCCATTGCTACAG
GCATCGTGGTGTCACGCTCGTCGTTTGGTATGGCTTCATTCAGCTCCGGTTCCCAACGATCAAGGCGAGT
TACATGATCCCCCATGTTGTGCAAAAAAGCGGTTAGCTCCTTCGGTCCTCCGATCGTTGTCAGAAGTAAG
TTGGCCGCAGTGTTATCACTCATGGTTATGGCAGCACTGCATAATTCTCTTACTGTCATGCCATCCGTAA
GATGCTTTTCTGTGACTGGTGAGTACTCAACCAAGTCATTCTGAGAATAGTGTATGCGGCGACCGAGTTG
CTCTTGCCCGGCGTCAATACGGGATAATACCGCGCCACATAGCAGAACTTTAAAAGTGCTCATCATTGGA
AAACGTTCTTCGGGGCGAAAACTCTCAAGGATCTTACCGCTGTTGAGATCCAGTTCGATGTAACCCACTC
GTGCACCCAACTGATCTTCAGCATCTTTTACTTTCACCAGCGTTTCTGGGTGAGCAAAAACAGGAAGGCA
AAATGCCGCAAAAAAGGGAATAAGGGCGACACGGAAATGTTGAATACTCATACTCTTCCTTTTTCAATCA
TGATTGAAGCATTTATCAGGGTTATTGTCTCATGAGCGGATACATATTTGAATGTATTTAGAAAAATAAA
CAAATAGGTCATGACCAAAATCCCTTAACGTGAGTTTTCGTTCCACTGAGCGTCAGACCCCGTAGAAAAG
ATCAAAGGATCTTCTTGAGATCCTTTTTTTCTGCGCGTAATCTGCTGCTTGCAAACAAAAAAACCACCGC
TACCAGCGGTGGTTTGTTTGCCGGATCAAGAGCTACCAACTCTTTTTCCGAAGGTAACTGGCTTCAGCAG
AGCGCAGATACCAAATACTGTCCTTCTAGTGTAGCCGTAGTTAGGCCACCACTTCAAGAACTCTGTAGCA
CCGCCTACATACCTCGCTCTGCTAATCCTGTTACCAGTGGCTGCTGCCAGTGGCGATAAGTCGTGTCTTA
CCGGGTTGGACTCAAGACGATAGTTACCGGATAAGGCGCAGCGGTCGGGCTGAACGGGGGGTTCGTGCAC
ACAGCCCAGCTTGGAGCGAACGACCTACACCGAACTGAGATACCTACAGCGTGAGCTATGAGAAAGCGCC
ACGCTTCCCGAAGGGAGAAAGGCGGACAGGTATCCGGTAAGCGGCAGGGTCGGAACAGGAGAGCGCACGA
GGGAGCTTCCAGGGGGAAACGCCTGGTATCTTTATAGTCCTGTCGGGTTTCGCCACCTCTGACTTGAGCG
TCGATTTTTGTGATGCTCGTCAGGGGGGCGGAGCCTATGGAAAAACGCCAGCAACGCGGCCTTTTTACGG
TTCCTGGCCTTTTGCTGGCCTTTTGCTCACATGTTCTTTCCTGCGTTATCCCCTGATTCTGTGGATAACC
GTATTACCGCCTTTGAGTGAGCTGATACCGCTCGCCGCAGCCGAACGACCGAGCGCAGCGAGTCAGTGAG
CGAGGAAGCGGAAGAGCGCCTGATGCGGTATTTTCTCCTTACGCATCTGTGCGGTATTTCACACCGCATA
TATGGTGCACTCTCAGTACAATCTGCTCTGATGCCGCATAGTTAAGCCAGTATACACTCCGCTATCGCTA
CGTGACTGGGTCATGGCTGCGCCCCGACACCCGCCAACACCCGCTGACGCGCCCTGACGGGCTTGTCTGC
TCCCGGCATCCGCTTACAGACAAGCTGTGACCGTCTCCGGGAGCTGCATGTGTCAGAGGTTTTCACCGTC
ATCACCGAAACGCGCGAGGCAGCTGCGGTAAAGCTCATCAGCGTGGTCGTGAAGCGATTCACAGATGTCT
GCCTGTTCATCCGCGTCCAGCTCGTTGAGTTTCTCCAGAAGCGTTAATGTCTGGCTTCTGATAAAGCGGG
CCATGTTAAGGGCGGTTTTTTCCTGTTTGGTCACTGATGCCTCCGTGTAAGGGGGATTTCTGTTCATGGG
GGTAATGATACCGATGAAACGAGAGAGGATGCTCACGATACGGGTTACTGATGATGAACATGCCCGGTTA
CTGGAACGTTGTGAGGGTAAACAACTGGCGGTATGGATGCGGCGGGACCAGAGAAAAATCACTCAGGGTC
AATGCCAGCGCTTCGTTAATACAGATGTAGGTGTTCCACAGGGTAGCCAGCAGCATCCTGCGATGCAGAT
CCGGAACATAATGGTGCAGGGCGCTGACTTCCGCGTTTCCAGACTTTACGAAACACGGAAACCGAAGACC
ATTCATGTTGTTGCTCAGGTCGCAGACGTTTTGCAGCAGCAGTCGCTTCACGTTCGCTCGCGTATCGGTG
ATTCATTCTGCTAACCAGTAAGGCAACCCCGCCAGCCTAGCCGGGTCCTCAACGACAGGAGCACGATCAT
GCTAGTCATGCCCCGCGCCCACCGGAAGGAGCTGACTGGGTTGAAGGCTCTCAAGGGCATCGGTCGAGAT
CCCGGTGCCTAATGAGTGAGCTAACTTACATTAATTGCGTTGCGCTCACTGCCCGCTTTCCAGTCGGGAA
ACCTGTCGTGCCAGCTGCATTAATGAATCGGCCAACGCGCGGGGAGAGGCGGTTTGCGTATTGGGCGCCA
GGGTGGTTTTTCTTTTCACCAGTGAGACGGGCAACAGCTGATTGCCCTTCACCGCCTGGCCCTGAGAGAG
TTGCAGCAAGCGGTCCACGCTGGTTTGCCCCAGCAGGCGAAAATCCTGTTTGATGGTGGTTAACGGCGGG
ATATAACATGAGCTGTCTTCGGTATCGTCGTATCCCACTACCGAGATGTCCGCACCAACGCGCAGCCCGG
ACTCGGTAATGGCGCGCATTGCGCCCAGCGCCATCTGATCGTTGGCAACCAGCATCGCAGTGGGAACGAT
GCCCTCATTCAGCATTTGCATGGTTTGTTGAAAACCGGACATGGCACTCCAGTCGCCTTCCCGTTCCGCT
ATCGGCTGAATTTGATTGCGAGTGAGATATTTATGCCAGCCAGCCAGACGCAGACGCGCCGAGACAGAAC
TTAATGGGCCCGCTAACAGCGCGATTTGCTGGTGACCCAATGCGACCAGATGCTCCACGCCCAGTCGCGT
ACCGTCTTCATGGGAGAAAATAATACTGTTGATGGGTGTCTGGTCAGAGACATCAAGAAATAACGCCGGA
ACATTAGTGCAGGCAGCTTCCACAGCAATGGCATCCTGGTCATCCAGCGGATAGTTAATGATCAGCCCAC
TGACGCGTTGCGCGAGAAGATTGTGCACCGCCGCTTTACAGGCTTCGACGCCGCTTCGTTCTACCATCGA
CACCACCACGCTGGCACCCAGTTGATCGGCGCGAGATTTAATCGCCGCGACAATTTGCGACGGCGCGTGC
AGGGCCAGACTGGAGGTGGCAACGCCAATCAGCAACGACTGTTTGCCCGCCAGTTGTTGTGCCACGCGGT
TGGGAATGTAATTCAGCTCCGCCATCGCCGCTTCCACTTTTTCCCGCGTTTTCGCAGAAACGTGGCTGGC
CTGGTTCACCACGCGGGAAACGGTCTGATAAGAGACACCGGCATACTCTGCGACATCGTATAACGTTACT
GGTTTCACATTCACCACCCTGAATTGACTCTCTTCCGGGCGCTATCATGCCATACCGCGAAAGGTTTTGC
GCCATTCGATGGTGTCCGGGATCTCGACGCTCTCCCTTATGCGACTCCTGCATTAGGAAGCAGCCCAGTA
GTAGGTTGAGGCCGTTGAGCACCGCCGCCGCAAGGAATGGTGCATGCAAGGAGATGGCGCCCAACAGTCC
CCCGGCCACGGGGCCTGCCACCATACCCACGCCGAAACAAGCGCTCATGAGCCCGAAGTGGCGAGCCCGA
TCTTCCCCATCGGTGATGTCGGCGATATAGGCGCCAGCAACCGCACCTGTGGCGCCGGTGATGCCGGCCA
CGATGCGTCCGGCGTAGAGGATCGAGATCGATCTCGATCCCGCGAAATTAATACGACTCACTATA
Features (pLannotate 1.2.2; 24 found; start..end, strand, type, name):
      3..27      +  protein_bind   lac operator: The lac repressor binds to the lac operator to inhibit transcription in E. coli. This inhibition can be relieved by adding lactose or isopropyl-β-D-thiogalactopyranoside (IPTG). lac repressor encoded by lacI
     42..64      +  RBS            RBS: efficient ribosome binding site from bacteriophage T7 gene 10 (Olins and Rangwala, 1989)
     74..694     +  CDS            mRojoA (fragment): mRojoA is a basic (constitutively fluorescent) red fluorescent protein published in 2010, derived from Discosoma sp.. It has moderate acid sensitivity.
    842..860     +  promoter       T7 promoter: promoter for bacteriophage T7 RNA polymerase
    861..885     +  protein_bind   lac operator: The lac repressor binds to the lac operator to inhibit transcription in E. coli. This inhibition can be relieved by adding lactose or isopropyl-β-D-thiogalactopyranoside (IPTG). lac repressor encoded by lacI
    932..1012    +  CDS            mRojoA (fragment): mRojoA is a basic (constitutively fluorescent) red fluorescent protein published in 2010, derived from Discosoma sp.. It has moderate acid sensitivity.
   1020..1039    +  CDS            8xHis (fragment): 8xHis affinity tag
   1061..1081    +  CDS            TEV site: tobacco etch virus (TEV) protease recognition and cleavage site
   1497..1538    +  CDS            S-Tag (fragment): affinity and epitope tag derived from pancreatic ribonuclease A
   1568..1585    +  CDS            SET1 (fragment): solubility-enhancement tag derived from T7 phage gene 10B
   1593..1640    +  terminator     T7 terminator: transcription terminator for bacteriophage T7 RNA polymerase
   1677..2132    +  rep_origin     f1 ori (sequence partly withheld): f1 bacteriophage origin of replication; arrow indicates direction of (+) strand synthesis
   2247..3107    -  CDS            AmpR: β-lactamase; bla; confers resistance to ampicillin, carbenicillin, and related antibiotics
   3108..3200    -  promoter       AmpR promoter: bla
   3281..3869    +  rep_origin     ori: high-copy-number ColE1/pMB1/pBR322/pUC origin of replication
   4055..4197    -  misc_feature   bom: basis of mobility region from pBR322
   4299..4490    -  CDS            rop: Rop protein, which maintains plasmids at low copy number; rop
   4507..4887    +  CDS            YPB1_ECOLX: Protein predicted: Swiss-Prot protein existence level 4. From Escherichia coli.
   4949..5013    -  CDS            TcR (fragment): tetracycline efflux protein; tet; confers resistance to tetracycline
   5028..5049    -  protein_bind   CAP binding site: CAP binding activates transcription in the presence of cAMP. E. coli catabolite activator protein
   5062..6144    -  CDS            lacI: lac repressor; lacI; The lac repressor binds to the lac operator to inhibit transcription in E. coli. This inhibition can be relieved by adding lactose or isopropyl-β-D-thiogalactopyranoside (IPTG).
   6145..6222    -  promoter       lacI promoter: lacI
   6230..6509    -  CDS            TcR (fragment): tetracycline efflux protein; tet; confers resistance to tetracycline
   6535..2       +  promoter       T7 promoter (across the origin): promoter for bacteriophage T7 RNA polymerase
