>Addgene plasmid #117656 | pETDuet_sfCherry2(1-10)_sfCherry2(11)-SpyCatcher | addgene full sequence | sequence record 226764 | Addgene NGS Result
GGGGAATTGTGAGCGGATAACAATTCCCCTCTAGAAATAATTTTGTTTAACTTTAAGAAGGAGATATACC
ATGGAGGAGGACAACATGGCCATCATCAAGGAGTTCATGAGATTCAAGGTGCACATGGAGGGCAGCGTGA
ACGGCCACGAGTTCGAGATCGAGGGCGAGGGCGAGGGCCACCCCTACGAGGGCACCCAGACCGCCAAGCT
GAAGGTGACCAAGGGCGGCCCCCTGCCCTTCGCCTGGGACATCCTGAGCCCCCAGTTCATGTACGGCAGC
AAGGCCTACGTGAAGCACCCCGCCGACATCCCCGACTACCTGAAGCTGAGCTTCCCCGAGGGCTTCACCT
GGGAGAGAGTGATGAACTTCGAGGACGGCGGCGTGGTGACCGTGACCCAGGACAGCAGCCTGCAGGACGG
CCAGTTCATCTACAAGGTGAAGCTGCTGGGCATCAACTTCCCCAGCGACGGCCCCGTGATGCAGAAGAAG
ACCATGGGCTGGGAGGCCAGCACCGAGAGAATGTACCCCGAGGACGGCGCCCTGAAGGGCGAGATCAACC
AGAGACTGAAGCTGAAGGACGGCGGCCACTACGACGCCGAGGTGAAGACCACCTACAAGGCCAAGAAGCC
CGTGCAGCTGCCCGGCGCCTACAACGTGGACATCAAGCTGGACATCACCAGCCACAACGAGGACTGACAT
GGGCAGCAGCCATCACCATCATCACCACAGCCAGGATCCGAATTCGAGCTCGGCGCGCCTGCAGGTCGAC
AAGCTTGCGGCCGCATAATGCTTAAGTCGAACAGAAAGTAATCGTATTGTACACGGCCGCATAATCGAAA
TTAATACGACTCACTATAGGGGAATTGTGAGCGGATAACAATTCCCCATCTTAGTATATTAGTTAAGTAT
AAGAAGGAGATATACATAATGTACACCATCGTGGAGCAGTACGAGAGAGCCGAGGCCAGACACAGCACCG
TCCGGCTCAGATCTGGAGGCTCCGGAGGCATGTCGTACTACCATCACCATCACCATCACGATTACGACAT
CCCAACGACCGAAAACCTGTATTTTCAGGGCGCCATGGTTGATACCTTATCAGGTTTATCATGTGAGCAA
GGTCAGTCCGGTGATATGACAATTGAAGAAGATAGTGCTACCCATATTAAATTCTCAAAACGTGATGAGG
ACGGCAAAGAGTTAGCTGGTGCAACTATGGAGTTGCGTGATTCATCTGGTAAAACTATTAGTACATGGAT
TTCAGATGGACAAGTGAAAGATTTCTACCTGTATCCAGGAAAATATACATTTGTCGAAACCGCAGCACCA
GACGGTTATGAGGTAGCAACTGCTATTACCTTTACAGTTAATGAGCAAGGTCAGGTTACTGTAAATGGCA
AAGCAACTAAAGGTGACGCTCATATTTAATATGGCAGATCTCAATTGGATATCGGCCGGCCACGCGATCG
CTGACGTCGGTACCCTCGAGTCTGGTAAAGAAACCGCTGCTGCGAAATTTGAACGCCAGCACATGGACTC
GTCTACTAGCGCAGCTTAATTAACCTAGGCTGCTGCCACCGCTGAGCAATAACTAGCATAACCCCTTGGG
GCCTCTAAACGGGTCTTGAGGGGTTTTTTGCTGAAAGGAGGAACTATATCCGGATTGGCGAATGGG
[124 nt withheld, positions 1677-1800]
C
[91 nt withheld, positions 1802-1892]
A
[49 nt withheld, positions 1894-1942]
CCTTTGACGTTGGAGTCCACGTTCTTT
[37 nt withheld, positions 1970-2006]
ACCCTATCTCGGTCTATTCTTTTGATTTATAAGGGATTTTGCCGATTTCGGCCTATTGGTTAAAAAATGA
GCTGATTTAACAAAAATTTAACGCGAATTTTAACAAAATATTAACGTTTACAATTTCTGGCGGCACGATG
GCATGAGATTATCAAAAAGGATCTTCACCTAGATCCTTTTAAATTAAAAATGAAGTTTTAAATCAATCTA
AAGTATATATGAGTAAACTTGGTCTGACAGTTACCAATGCTTAATCAGTGAGGCACCTATCTCAGCGATC
TGTCTATTTCGTTCATCCATAGTTGCCTGACTCCCCGTCGTGTAGATAACTACGATACGGGAGGGCTTAC
CATCTGGCCCCAGTGCTGCAATGATACCGCGAGACCCACGCTCACCGGCTCCAGATTTATCAGCAATAAA
CCAGCCAGCCGGAAGGGCCGAGCGCAGAAGTGGTCCTGCAACTTTATCCGCCTCCATCCAGTCTATTAAT
TGTTGCCGGGAAGCTAGAGTAAGTAGTTCGCCAGTTAATAGTTTGCGCAACGTTGTTGCCATTGCTACAG
GCATCGTGGTGTCACGCTCGTCGTTTGGTATGGCTTCATTCAGCTCCGGTTCCCAACGATCAAGGCGAGT
TACATGATCCCCCATGTTGTGCAAAAAAGCGGTTAGCTCCTTCGGTCCTCCGATCGTTGTCAGAAGTAAG
TTGGCCGCAGTGTTATCACTCATGGTTATGGCAGCACTGCATAATTCTCTTACTGTCATGCCATCCGTAA
GATGCTTTTCTGTGACTGGTGAGTACTCAACCAAGTCATTCTGAGAATAGTGTATGCGGCGACCGAGTTG
CTCTTGCCCGGCGTCAATACGGGATAATACCGCGCCACATAGCAGAACTTTAAAAGTGCTCATCATTGGA
AAACGTTCTTCGGGGCGAAAACTCTCAAGGATCTTACCGCTGTTGAGATCCAGTTCGATGTAACCCACTC
GTGCACCCAACTGATCTTCAGCATCTTTTACTTTCACCAGCGTTTCTGGGTGAGCAAAAACAGGAAGGCA
AAATGCCGCAAAAAAGGGAATAAGGGCGACACGGAAATGTTGAATACTCATACTCTTCCTTTTTCAATCA
TGATTGAAGCATTTATCAGGGTTATTGTCTCATGAGCGGATACATATTTGAATGTATTTAGAAAAATAAA
CAAATAGGTCATGACCAAAATCCCTTAACGTGAGTTTTCGTTCCACTGAGCGTCAGACCCCGTAGAAAAG
ATCAAAGGATCTTCTTGAGATCCTTTTTTTCTGCGCGTAATCTGCTGCTTGCAAACAAAAAAACCACCGC
TACCAGCGGTGGTTTGTTTGCCGGATCAAGAGCTACCAACTCTTTTTCCGAAGGTAACTGGCTTCAGCAG
AGCGCAGATACCAAATACTGTCCTTCTAGTGTAGCCGTAGTTAGGCCACCACTTCAAGAACTCTGTAGCA
CCGCCTACATACCTCGCTCTGCTAATCCTGTTACCAGTGGCTGCTGCCAGTGGCGATAAGTCGTGTCTTA
CCGGGTTGGACTCAAGACGATAGTTACCGGATAAGGCGCAGCGGTCGGGCTGAACGGGGGGTTCGTGCAC
ACAGCCCAGCTTGGAGCGAACGACCTACACCGAACTGAGATACCTACAGCGTGAGCTATGAGAAAGCGCC
ACGCTTCCCGAAGGGAGAAAGGCGGACAGGTATCCGGTAAGCGGCAGGGTCGGAACAGGAGAGCGCACGA
GGGAGCTTCCAGGGGGAAACGCCTGGTATCTTTATAGTCCTGTCGGGTTTCGCCACCTCTGACTTGAGCG
TCGATTTTTGTGATGCTCGTCAGGGGGGCGGAGCCTATGGAAAAACGCCAGCAACGCGGCCTTTTTACGG
TTCCTGGCCTTTTGCTGGCCTTTTGCTCACATGTTCTTTCCTGCGTTATCCCCTGATTCTGTGGATAACC
GTATTACCGCCTTTGAGTGAGCTGATACCGCTCGCCGCAGCCGAACGACCGAGCGCAGCGAGTCAGTGAG
CGAGGAAGCGGAAGAGCGCCTGATGCGGTATTTTCTCCTTACGCATCTGTGCGGTATTTCACACCGCAAT
GGTGCACTCTCAGTACAATCTGCTCTGATGCCGCATAGTTAAGCCAGTATACACTCCGCTATCGCTACGT
GACTGGGTCATGGCTGCGCCCCGACACCCGCCAACACCCGCTGACGCGCCCTGACGGGCTTGTCTGCTCC
CGGCATCCGCTTACAGACAAGCTGTGACCGTCTCCGGGAGCTGCATGTGTCAGAGGTTTTCACCGTCATC
ACCGAAACGCGCGAGGCAGCTGCGGTAAAGCTCATCAGCGTGGTCGTGAAGCGATTCACAGATGTCTGCC
TGTTCATCCGCGTCCAGCTCGTTGAGTTTCTCCAGAAGCGTTAATGTCTGGCTTCTGATAAAGCGGGCCA
TGTTAAGGGCGGTTTTTTCCTGTTTGGTCACTGATGCCTCCGTGTAAGGGGGATTTCTGTTCATGGGGGT
AATGATACCGATGAAACGAGAGAGGATGCTCACGATACGGGTTACTGATGATGAACATGCCCGGTTACTG
GAACGTTGTGAGGGTAAACAACTGGCGGTATGGATGCGGCGGGACCAGAGAAAAATCACTCAGGGTCAAT
GCCAGCGCTTCGTTAATACAGATGTAGGTGTTCCACAGGGTAGCCAGCAGCATCCTGCGATGCAGATCCG
GAACATAATGGTGCAGGGCGCTGACTTCCGCGTTTCCAGACTTTACGAAACACGGAAACCGAAGACCATT
CATGTTGTTGCTCAGGTCGCAGACGTTTTGCAGCAGCAGTCGCTTCACGTTCGCTCGCGTATCGGTGATT
CATTCTGCTAACCAGTAAGGCAACCCCGCCAGCCTAGCCGGGTCCTCAACGACAGGAGCACGATCATGCT
AGTCATGCCCCGCGCCCACCGGAAGGAGCTGACTGGGTTGAAGGCTCTCAAGGGCATCGGTCGAGATCCC
GGTGCCTAATGAGTGAGCTAACTTACATTAATTGCGTTGCGCTCACTGCCCGCTTTCCAGTCGGGAAACC
TGTCGTGCCAGCTGCATTAATGAATCGGCCAACGCGCGGGGAGAGGCGGTTTGCGTATTGGGCGCCAGGG
TGGTTTTTCTTTTCACCAGTGAGACGGGCAACAGCTGATTGCCCTTCACCGCCTGGCCCTGAGAGAGTTG
CAGCAAGCGGTCCACGCTGGTTTGCCCCAGCAGGCGAAAATCCTGTTTGATGGTGGTTAACGGCGGGATA
TAACATGAGCTGTCTTCGGTATCGTCGTATCCCACTACCGAGATGTCCGCACCAACGCGCAGCCCGGACT
CGGTAATGGCGCGCATTGCGCCCAGCGCCATCTGATCGTTGGCAACCAGCATCGCAGTGGGAACGATGCC
CTCATTCAGCATTTGCATGGTTTGTTGAAAACCGGACATGGCACTCCAGTCGCCTTCCCGTTCCGCTATC
GGCTGAATTTGATTGCGAGTGAGATATTTATGCCAGCCAGCCAGACGCAGACGCGCCGAGACAGAACTTA
ATGGGCCCGCTAACAGCGCGATTTGCTGGTGACCCAATGCGACCAGATGCTCCACGCCCAGTCGCGTACC
GTCTTCATGGGAGAAAATAATACTGTTGATGGGTGTCTGGTCAGAGACATCAAGAAATAACGCCGGAACA
TTAGTGCAGGCAGCTTCCACAGCAATGGCATCCTGGTCATCCAGCGGATAGTTAATGATCAGCCCACTGA
CGCGTTGCGCGAGAAGATTGTGCACCGCCGCTTTACAGGCTTCGACGCCGCTTCGTTCTACCATCGACAC
CACCACGCTGGCACCCAGTTGATCGGCGCGAGATTTAATCGCCGCGACAATTTGCGACGGCGCGTGCAGG
GCCAGACTGGAGGTGGCAACGCCAATCAGCAACGACTGTTTGCCCGCCAGTTGTTGTGCCACGCGGTTGG
GAATGTAATTCAGCTCCGCCATCGCCGCTTCCACTTTTTCCCGCGTTTTCGCAGAAACGTGGCTGGCCTG
GTTCACCACGCGGGAAACGGTCTGATAAGAGACACCGGCATACTCTGCGACATCGTATAACGTTACTGGT
TTCACATTCACCACCCTGAATTGACTCTCTTCCGGGCGCTATCATGCCATACCGCGAAAGGTTTTGCGCC
ATTCGATGGTGTCCGGGATCTCGACGCTCTCCCTTATGCGACTCCTGCATTAGGAAGCAGCCCAGTAGTA
GGTTGAGGCCGTTGAGCACCGCCGCCGCAAGGAATGGTGCATGCAAGGAGATGGCGCCCAACAGTCCCCC
GGCCACGGGGCCTGCCACCATACCCACGCCGAAACAAGCGCTCATGAGCCCGAAGTGGCGAGCCCGATCT
TCCCCATCGGTGATGTCGGCGATATAGGCGCCAGCAACCGCACCTGTGGCGCCGGTGATGCCGGCCACGA
TGCGTCCGGCGTAGAGGATCGAGATCGATCTCGATCCCGCGAAATTAATACGACTCACTATA
Features (pLannotate 1.2.2; 24 found; start..end, strand, type, name):
      3..27      +  protein_bind   lac operator: The lac repressor binds to the lac operator to inhibit transcription in E. coli. This inhibition can be relieved by adding lactose or isopropyl-β-D-thiogalactopyranoside (IPTG). lac repressor encoded by lacI
     42..64      +  RBS            RBS: efficient ribosome binding site from bacteriophage T7 gene 10 (Olins and Rangwala, 1989)
     74..694     +  CDS            mRojoA (fragment): mRojoA is a basic (constitutively fluorescent) red fluorescent protein published in 2010, derived from Discosoma sp.. It has moderate acid sensitivity.
    842..860     +  promoter       T7 promoter: promoter for bacteriophage T7 RNA polymerase
    861..885     +  protein_bind   lac operator: The lac repressor binds to the lac operator to inhibit transcription in E. coli. This inhibition can be relieved by adding lactose or isopropyl-β-D-thiogalactopyranoside (IPTG). lac repressor encoded by lacI
    932..1012    +  CDS            mRojoA (fragment): mRojoA is a basic (constitutively fluorescent) red fluorescent protein published in 2010, derived from Discosoma sp.. It has moderate acid sensitivity.
   1020..1039    +  CDS            8xHis (fragment): 8xHis affinity tag
   1061..1081    +  CDS            TEV site: tobacco etch virus (TEV) protease recognition and cleavage site
   1497..1538    +  CDS            S-Tag (fragment): affinity and epitope tag derived from pancreatic ribonuclease A
   1568..1585    +  CDS            SET1 (fragment): solubility-enhancement tag derived from T7 phage gene 10B
   1593..1640    +  terminator     T7 terminator: transcription terminator for bacteriophage T7 RNA polymerase
   1677..2132    +  rep_origin     f1 ori (sequence partly withheld): f1 bacteriophage origin of replication; arrow indicates direction of (+) strand synthesis
   2247..3107    -  CDS            AmpR: β-lactamase; bla; confers resistance to ampicillin, carbenicillin, and related antibiotics
   3108..3200    -  promoter       AmpR promoter: bla
   3281..3869    +  rep_origin     ori: high-copy-number ColE1/pMB1/pBR322/pUC origin of replication
   4055..4194    -  misc_feature   bom: basis of mobility region from pBR322
   4296..4487    -  CDS            rop: Rop protein, which maintains plasmids at low copy number; rop
   4504..4884    +  CDS            YPB1_ECOLX: Protein predicted: Swiss-Prot protein existence level 4. From Escherichia coli.
   4946..5010    -  CDS            TcR (fragment): tetracycline efflux protein; tet; confers resistance to tetracycline
   5025..5046    -  protein_bind   CAP binding site: CAP binding activates transcription in the presence of cAMP. E. coli catabolite activator protein
   5059..6141    -  CDS            lacI: lac repressor; lacI; The lac repressor binds to the lac operator to inhibit transcription in E. coli. This inhibition can be relieved by adding lactose or isopropyl-β-D-thiogalactopyranoside (IPTG).
   6142..6219    -  promoter       lacI promoter: lacI
   6227..6506    -  CDS            TcR (fragment): tetracycline efflux protein; tet; confers resistance to tetracycline
   6532..2       +  promoter       T7 promoter (across the origin): promoter for bacteriophage T7 RNA polymerase
