[The description below was written by a language model from this plasmid's Addgene catalogue record and pLannotate feature annotations shown in this document.]
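Description:
pETDuet_sfCherry2(1-10)_sfCherry2(11)-SpyCatcher is a bacterial co-expression plasmid of about 6.55 kb built on pETDuet-1. It is propagated in E. coli through a ColE1/pBR322-type origin accompanied by the rop gene and bom region, and it is selected with ampicillin via β-lactamase. An f1 origin is also present. The backbone carries lacI under its own promoter, and each of the two T7 promoters is followed by a lac operator. Expression therefore depends on a host supplying T7 RNA polymerase and is inducible with IPTG. A single T7 terminator is annotated, downstream of the second cassette.

The first cassette encodes sfCherry2(1-10), a synthetic 621 bp insert comprising the large fragment of the split red fluorescent protein, translated from a T7 gene 10 ribosome binding site. The second cassette encodes sfCherry2(11)-SpyCatcher002 (498 bp), in which the short eleventh β-strand is fused to the SpyCatcher002 domain. The automated annotation labels both fluorescent protein pieces as fragments of mRojoA, a related Discosoma-derived red protein, which simply reflects sequence similarity. It also detects a partial His tag and a TEV protease site just after the strand 11 segment, apparently between it and the unannotated SpyCatcher portion. The S-Tag fragment further downstream is probably vector remnant beyond the insert.

Co-expressing the two fragments in one cell lets them self-complement to restore red fluorescence. According to the record, the plasmid served as the expression platform for screening toward the improved split sfCherry3. The depositor sequence and the repository's sequencing result carry the same annotated features and differ by only three nucleotides, within the bom region of the backbone.
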