Addgene plasmid #117656: pETDuet_sfCherry2(1-10)_sfCherry2(11)-SpyCatcher
Purpose: Bacterial expression vector for split sfCherry3 screening. The “sfCherry2(1-10)” and “sfCherry2(11)-SpyCatcher002” are expressed from two different T7 promoters.
Depositing lab: Bo Huang. Depositing organization: University of California, San Francisco (UCSF). Publication: Bright split red fluorescent proteins for the visualization of endogenous proteins and synapses. Feng S, Varshney A, Coto Villa D, Modavi C, Kohler J, Farah F, Zhou S, Ali N, Muller JD, Van Hoven MK, Huang B. Commun Biol. 2019 Sep 17;2:344. doi: 10.1038/s42003-019-0589-x. eCollection 2019. PubMed 31552297.
Backbone
  Vector backbone: pETDuet-1
  Backbone size w/o insert (bp): 5420
  Total vector size (bp): 6551
  Vector type: Bacterial Expression
Growth in bacteria
  Bacterial resistance: Ampicillin, 100 μg/mL
  Growth temperature: 37°C
  Growth strain: DH5alpha
  Copy number: Unknown
Gene/Insert 1
  Gene/Insert name: sfCherry2(1-10)
  Species: Synthetic
  Insert size (bp): 621
  Promoter: T7
  Cloning method: Gibson Cloning
  Sequencing primers: 5′ AGGAGATATACCATGGAGGAGGACAACATGG; 3′ TGGCTGCTGCCCATGTCAGTCCTCGTTGTGGCTGGTGA
Gene/Insert 2
  Gene/Insert name: sfCherry2(11)-SpyCatcher002
  Species: Synthetic
  Insert size (bp): 498
  Promoter: T7
  Cloning method: Gibson Cloning
  Sequencing primers: 5′ AAGGAGATATACATAATGTACACCATCGTGGAGCAG; 3′ TTGAGATCTGCCATAttaaatatgagcgtcacctttagttgctttgcca
Terms and licenses: Academic/Nonprofit Terms; Industry Terms: Not Available to Industry
Depositor comments: Please visit https://www.biorxiv.org/content/10.1101/454041v1 for BioRxiv preprint
How to cite: pETDuet_sfCherry2(1-10)_sfCherry2(11)-SpyCatcher was a gift from Bo Huang (Addgene plasmid # 117656 ; http://n2t.net/addgene:117656 ; RRID:Addgene_117656)
